>Addgene plasmid #238297 | Nanog-mNG-KS-FtoG | addgene full sequence | sequence record 474407 | Addgene NGS Result
[124 nt withheld, positions 1-124]
C
[91 nt withheld, positions 126-216]
A
[49 nt withheld, positions 218-266]
CCTTTGACGTTGGAGTCCACGTTCTTT
[37 nt withheld, positions 294-330]
ACCCTATCTCGGTCTATTCTTTTGATTTATAAGGGATTTTGCCGATTTCGGCCTATTGGTTAAAAAATGA
GCTGATTTAACAAAAATTTAACGCGAATTTTAACAAAATATTAACGCTTACAATTTAGGTGGCACTTTTC
GGGGAAATGTGCGCGGAACCCCTATTTGTTTATTTTTCTAAATACATTCAAATATGTATCCGCTCATGAG
ACAATAACCCTGATAAATGCTTCAATAATATTGAAAAAGGAAGAGTATGAGTATTCAACATTTCCGTGTC
GCCCTTATTCCCTTTTTTGCGGCATTTTGCCTTCCTGTTTTTGCTCACCCAGAAACGCTGGTGAAAGTAA
AAGATGCTGAAGATCAGTTGGGTGCACGAGTGGGTTACATCGAACTGGATCTCAACAGCGGTAAGATCCT
TGAGAGTTTTCGCCCCGAAGAACGTTTTCCAATGATGAGCACTTTTAAAGTTCTGCTATGTGGCGCGGTA
TTATCCCGTATTGACGCCGGGCAAGAGCAACTCGGTCGCCGCATACACTATTCTCAGAATGACTTGGTTG
AGTACTCACCAGTCACAGAAAAGCATCTTACGGATGGCATGACAGTAAGAGAATTATGCAGTGCTGCCAT
AACCATGAGTGATAACACTGCGGCCAACTTACTTCTGACAACGATCGGAGGACCGAAGGAGCTAACCGCT
TTTTTGCACAACATGGGGGATCATGTAACTCGCCTTGATCGTTGGGAACCGGAGCTGAATGAAGCCATAC
CAAACGACGAGCGTGACACCACGATGCCTGTAGCAATGGCAACAACGTTGCGCAAACTATTAACTGGCGA
ACTACTTACTCTAGCTTCCCGGCAACAATTAATAGACTGGATGGAGGCGGATAAAGTTGCAGGACCACTT
CTGCGCTCGGCCCTTCCGGCTGGCTGGTTTATTGCTGATAAATCTGGAGCCGGTGAGCGTGGGTCTCGCG
GTATCATTGCAGCACTGGGGCCAGATGGTAAGCCCTCCCGTATCGTAGTTATCTACACGACGGGGAGTCA
GGCAACTATGGATGAACGAAATAGACAGATCGCTGAGATAGGTGCCTCACTGATTAAGCATTGGTAACTG
TCAGACCAAGTTTACTCATATATACTTTAGATTGATTTAAAACTTCATTTTTAATTTAAAAGGATCTAGG
TGAAGATCCTTTTTGATAATCTCATGACCAAAATCCCTTAACGTGAGTTTTCGTTCCACTGAGCGTCAGA
CCCCGTAGAAAAGATCAAAGGATCTTCTTGAGATCCTTTTTTTCTGCGCGTAATCTGCTGCTTGCAAACA
AAAAAACCACCGCTACCAGCGGTGGTTTGTTTGCCGGATCAAGAGCTACCAACTCTTTTTCCGAAGGTAA
CTGGCTTCAGCAGAGCGCAGATACCAAATACTGTTCTTCTAGTGTAGCCGTAGTTAGGCCACCACTTCAA
GAACTCTGTAGCACCGCCTACATACCTCGCTCTGCTAATCCTGTTACCAGTGGCTGCTGCCAGTGGCGAT
AAGTCGTGTCTTACCGGGTTGGACTCAAGACGATAGTTACCGGATAAGGCGCAGCGGTCGGGCTGAACGG
GGGGTTCGTGCACACAGCCCAGCTTGGAGCGAACGACCTACACCGAACTGAGATACCTACAGCGTGAGCT
ATGAGAAAGCGCCACGCTTCCCGAAGGGAGAAAGGCGGACAGGTATCCGGTAAGCGGCAGGGTCGGAACA
GGAGAGCGCACGAGGGAGCTTCCAGGGGGAAACGCCTGGTATCTTTATAGTCCTGTCGGGTTTCGCCACC
TCTGACTTGAGCGTCGATTTTTGTGATGCTCGTCAGGGGGGCGGAGCCTATGGAAAAACGCCAGCAACGC
GGCCTTTTTACGGTTCCTGGCCTTTTGCTGGCCTTTTGCTCACATGTTCTTTCCTGCGTTATCCCCTGAT
TCTGTGGATAACCGTATTACCGCCTTTGAGTGAGCTGATACCGCTCGCCGCAGCCGAACGACCGAGCGCA
GCGAGTCAGTGAGCGAGGAAGCGGAAGAGCGCCCAATACGCAAACCGCCTCTCCCCGCGCGTTGGCCGAT
TCATTAATGCAGCTGGCACGACAGGTTTCCCGACTGGAAAGCGGGCAGTGAGCGCAACGCAATTAATGTG
AGTTAGCTCACTCATTAGGCACCCCAGGCTTTACACTTTATGCTCCCGGCTCGTATGTTGTGTGGAATTG
TGAGCGGATAACAATTTCACACAGGAAACAGCTATGACCATGATTACGCCAAGCGCGCAATTAACCCTCA
CTAAAGGGAACAAAAGCTGGGTACCGGGCCCAATGCATTGGCGCCGCGGCCGCGAATTAAAAAACCTCCC
ACACCTCCCCCTGAACCTGAAACATAAAATGAATGCAATTGTTGTTGTTAACTTGTTTATTGCAGCTTAT
AATGGTTACAAATAAAGCAATAGCATCACAAATTTCACAAATAAAGCATTTTTTTCACTGCATTCTAGTT
GTGGTTTGTCCAAACTCATCAATGTATCTTATCATGTCTGGATCTACGTAATACGACTCACTATAGTTCT
AGATTAAGCGTAGTCTGGCACGTCGTAGGGGTAAGCTCCAGCGTAGTCTGGCACGTCGTAGGGGTAACTC
GAGAGGCCTTGCTATAGACAGGATCCTCCTCCCTGCGCTAGAACCAACTTATTCATCATCATCATAGATC
CTCCGCCTCCGCTTCCTCCGCCGCCCTTATCGTCATCGTCTTTATAATCCTTGTACAGCTCGTCCATTCC
CATCACGTCTGTGAAAGCCTTCTGCCACTCCTTGAAGTTCAGCTCTGTCTTGCTGTGCTTCAGCTCTGTC
TTTCTGAACACGTACATAGGCTGGTTCTTCAGGTAGTTAGCAGCCATAGGCTTAGCGAATGTGTATGTTG
TTCTAGCTGTGCTTCTGTATCTCTTTCCGTTTCCTGTTGTGTAGCTCCACTTGAATGTGCTGATGATTGT
CTTGTCGTTAGGGTATGTCTTCTTGCTTCTACACCAGTCAGCAGCTGTCAGGCTGTTTGTCATCACAGGT
CCGTCAGCAGGGAATCCTGTTCCCTTCACCTGAGCCTCTCCCTTGATGTGGCTTCCCTCGTATGTGTATC
TGTAGTTCACTGTCAGGCTAGCTCCGTCCTCGAACTGCATTGTTCTGTGCACCTGGTATCCGCTTCCGTC
CACCATAGCAGCCTGGAAAGGGCTCATTCCGTCAGGGTAAGGCAGGTACTGGTGGAATCCGTATCCGATG
TGAGGCACCAGGATCCAAGGGCTGAACTGCAGGTCTCCCTTTGTGCTCTTCAGGTTCAGCTCCTCGTATC
CGTCGTTAGGGTTTCCTGTTCCCTGTCCCACCATGTCGAAGTCCACTCCGTTGATGCTTCCGAAGATGTG
CAGCTCGTGTGTAGCAGGCAGGCTAGCCATGTTGTCCTCCTCTCCCTTGCTCACCATTCCTCCCCCGCTC
AGCAAAGTTATTCCTTTAGTTGCCCACAGGCCAGCAGTAGGCGAAGTTGCCAGCGGAGAAGGGCTGCTTT
CTTTGTTCACTGCATTGCTGCCATCACGTGCTGGCATGTAGCTGATGGGGTTGGGGAACTCATAGTGCGT
CACAGCTGGGGGCAGAGGCCAGGTTCCTGGGGGTCTCGAGGTGGCCTGTGTTGGGGAGCGTGGCTGTGGG
TAACTGGGGTAGAAGGGTGTTTTTGGAGGACTCCTCTTGAAAACAGGTTCTCTCACCTGAGGGTTAATGT
AGTGGTCTTGGTTTGCTCCAGGGGGTTCACTCTGAAACTGAGATTGAGAAGCTGGTGTGTTGGGTACAGC
ATTGACAACATATCTCTCAGTCATCCAACTGCTGTCTCTCTGATGCCTCTTGAGTTTCATCCTGCGGTTC
TGAAACCATGTTTTTACCTGCTTGTATGTTAATCCTGTTGCTCCAGCAAGCGTTTTCATCTCTGCAGGCG
TGAGGTATCTCTGGACATTAAACCGATTGACCAAAGCATTCATCTGTTCTTCAGAAAAAGCAGCCCGGGT
CTTGCGGGGCAGGGTCGGAGGCCGGACAGGAGATGCAGTCAATGCAGGCAGAGGAGGCTGGGTATCGACC
CCCAGATTCAGATTGACTGGCTCCTCTCCTGCTGTGGAGGTTAAGTTCCGTTCTCCACTGTCAGGACTAC
CACTGTCTGTTTCATAGTCTCGATCTCTCCAGGATGGCAGATTGAGGTTGGTCAGAGGAACCCCTTCTCG
ACTGCTCGCTGAGCTCCAGGAATCTGGCGTGTGGGCCTCGGAATCACTGGGTGTATCACTGCTGGTCTGC
TCTGCATCTTTGGCCTTTTGGTCGGGCTCTGTCTTGTTGTAGGACAGAAAGAGCCGTCCGTTCTGCGAGT
GTCCCGGGTACTGGCTGTAGGTGCTGCTGGCGCCGCCGTTCTCCGGGCTCCAGGGTGGCGACTGTGCAGT
TTGAGCGGTAAAGTAGCCTGCTGTGACCCCGCCGGAGTGTGTATACGCGGCATCGGGCCAGCTCAGATTC
GGGACGCCGTGCTCTGACACTTGCGGGTACATGAGCCCGTATGCATATGCATGATAAGATGGGTTAAAAT
TGTAACTCACTGGCATCTTCCAGTCCGCCATATCGATGGGATCCTGCAAAAAGAACAAGTAGCTTGTATT
CTATAGTGTCACCTAAATCAAGCTTGCTCCGACGTCCCCAGGCAGAATGGCGGTTCCCTAAACGAGCATT
GCTTATATAGACCTCCCATTAGGCACGCCTACCGCCCATTTACGTCAATGGAACGCCCATTTGCGTCATT
GCCCCTCCCCATTGACGTCAATGGGGATGTACTTGGCAGCCATCGCGGGCCATTTACCGCCATTGACGTC
AATGGGAGTACTGCCAATGTACCCTGGCGTACTTCCAATAGTAATGTACTTGCCAAGTTACTATTAATAG
ATATTGATGTACTGCCAAGTGGGCCATTTACCGTCATTGACGTCAATAGGGGGCGTGAGAACGGATATGA
ATGGGCAATGAGCCATCCCATTGACGTCAATGGTGGGTGGTCCTATTGACGTCAATGGGCATTGAGCCAG
GCGGGCCATTTACCGTAATTGACGTCAATGGGGGAGGCGCCATATACGTCAATAGGACCGCCCATATGAC
GTCAATAGGAAAGACCATATATAGAGACCATTGACGTCAATGGGGGAGTGGCTATGGGCGGTATTAGGAA
GCCCCATATATGGTATATGGGACCGCCCATTGGGAGGGGCTATCTACGTCAATAGGAAAACCCATATATG
GAATACTATATGGCATAGGGCCAATACATAGTATTGAACCTGGCCAATAGCCATATTGGCATAGGGCCAT
ATTGGATATTGCCTATATATTGATCCTGGCATATAGCCAATATGGCCGCCATTATTGGCACCATGCCAAT
TCAATATGGCGGACTTGGCACAGGGCCAAGACCCCTCCTCAAACTTGGCACCGTGCCAAGTAGACCCCTC
CCCAGTTGGCACAGTGCCAGGTCCGCCATATTGAATTGGCATGGTGCCAAGTCCGCCATATTGAATTGGC
TGGGGTCCAGATCCACCATATTGAATTGGCACGAGTCCATATACGCCATATTGAATTGGCACAGGTCCAG
ATCCACCATATTGAATTGGCATGAGTCCATATACGCCATATTGAATTGGCGGTCGACTGGCGTAATAGCG
AAGAGGCCCGCACCGATCGCCCTTCCCAACAGTTGCGCAGCCTGAATGGCGAATGGG
Features (pLannotate 1.2.2; 16 found; start..end, strand, type, name):
      1..429     +  rep_origin     f1 ori (sequence partly withheld): f1 bacteriophage origin of replication; arrow indicates direction of (+) strand synthesis
    482..586     +  promoter       AmpR promoter: bla
    587..1447    +  CDS            AmpR: β-lactamase; bla; confers resistance to ampicillin, carbenicillin, and related antibiotics
   1618..2206    +  rep_origin     ori: high-copy-number ColE1/pMB1/pBR322/pUC origin of replication
   2389..2481    +  CDS            lacI (fragment): lac repressor; lacI; The lac repressor binds to the lac operator to inhibit transcription in E. coli. This inhibition can be relieved by adding lactose or isopropyl-β-D-thiogalactopyranoside (IPTG).
   2494..2515    +  protein_bind   CAP binding site: CAP binding activates transcription in the presence of cAMP. E. coli catabolite activator protein
   2530..2560    +  promoter       lac promoter: promoter for the E. coli lac operon
   2568..2584    +  protein_bind   lac operator: The lac repressor binds to the lac operator to inhibit transcription in E. coli. This inhibition can be relieved by adding lactose or isopropyl-β-D-thiogalactopyranoside (IPTG). lac repressor encoded by lacI
   2629..2647    +  promoter       T3 promoter: promoter for bacteriophage T3 RNA polymerase
   2760..2894    +  polyA_signal   SV40 poly(A) signal: SV40 polyadenylation signal
   2899..2916    +  promoter       T7 promoter (fragment): promoter for bacteriophage T7 RNA polymerase
   3110..3817    -  CDS            mNeonGreen: mNeonGreen is a basic (constitutively fluorescent) green/yellow fluorescent protein published in 2013, derived from Branchiostoma lanceolatum. It is reported to be a very rapidly-maturing monomer with moderate acid sensitivity.
   4226..4396    -  CDS            LBX2 (fragment): LBX2_HUMAN - Experimental evidence at protein level: Swiss-Prot protein existence level 1. Transcription factor. From Homo sapiens (Human).
   5020..5038    -  promoter       SP6 promoter: promoter for bacteriophage SP6 RNA polymerase
   5073..6050    -  promoter       CMV IE94 promoter: enhancer/promoter region of simian cytomegalovirus major immediate early transcription unit IE94
   6057..6123    +  CDS            lacZα (fragment): LacZα fragment of β-galactosidase; lacZ fragment
