[The description below was written by a language model from this plasmid's Addgene catalogue record and pLannotate feature annotations shown in this document.]
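Description:
Nanog-mNG-KS-FtoG is a pCS2+-based zebrafish expression plasmid intended as a template for making mRNA to inject into zebrafish embryos. It is maintained in E. coli through a high-copy ColE1/pUC-type origin and selected with ampicillin via the β-lactamase gene and its own promoter. An f1 phage origin and remnants of the lac region (lacI and lacZα fragments, CAP site, lac promoter and operator) are carried over from the backbone.

The expression cassette lies on the reverse strand and follows the usual pCS2+ layout: the simian CMV IE94 enhancer/promoter, then an SP6 promoter, the open reading frame, and an SV40 polyadenylation signal. SP6 allows in vitro transcription of sense RNA, which matches the stated RNA-injection purpose. The CMV IE94 element would also permit direct expression from plasmid DNA in vertebrate cells. T7 (fragment) and T3 promoters sit downstream of the insert. The insert is listed as zebrafish Nanog fused to mNeonGreen, a bright monomeric green/yellow fluorescent protein that lets the fusion be visualised. The annotation software labels a short stretch upstream of mNeonGreen as a human LBX2 fragment; given the recorded insert, this most likely reflects homeodomain similarity within the Nanog coding region rather than a separate LBX2 element.

About 190 bp between the end of mNeonGreen and the T7 fragment is unannotated and would be where the "KS-FtoG" portion sits. Going by the name and the associated publication title, this is presumably a micropeptide killswitch variant with phenylalanine-to-glycine changes, but the record does not define it or state its role. The insert was assembled by Gibson cloning.
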