Addgene plasmid #238297: Nanog-mNG-KS-FtoG
Purpose: For RNA injection of Nanog-mNG-KS-FtoG into Zebrafish
Depositing lab: Denes Hnisz. Depositing organization: Max Planck Institute for Molecular Genetics. Publication: Probing condensate microenvironments with a micropeptide killswitch. Zhang Y, Stoppelkamp I, Fernandez-Pernas P, Allram M, Charman M, Magalhaes AP, Piedavent-Salomon M, Sommer G, Sung YC, Meyer K, Grams N, Halko E, Dongre S, Meierhofer D, Malszycki M, Ilik IA, Aktas T, Kraushar ML, Vastenhouw N, Weitzman MD, Grebien F, Niskanen H, Hnisz D. Nature. 2025 Jun 4. doi: 10.1038/s41586-025-09141-5. PubMed 40468084.
Backbone
  Vector backbone: pCS2+
  Vector type: Zebrafish expression
Growth in bacteria
  Bacterial resistance: Ampicillin, 100 μg/mL
  Growth temperature: 37°C
  Growth strain: DH5alpha
  Copy number: High Copy
Gene/Insert
  Gene/Insert name: Nanog-mNG-KS-FtoG
  Species: D. rerio (zebrafish)
  Cloning method: Gibson Cloning
Terms and licenses: Academic/Nonprofit Terms; Industry Terms: Not Available to Industry
How to cite: Nanog-mNG-KS-FtoG was a gift from Denes Hnisz (Addgene plasmid # 238297 ; http://n2t.net/addgene:238297 ; RRID:Addgene_238297)
